Addgene plasmid #144370: TFORF1639
Purpose: Lentiviral vector for overexpressing transcription factor ORFs with unique 24-bp barcodes. Barcodes facilitate identification of transcription factors in pooled screens.
Depositing lab: Feng Zhang. Depositing organization: Broad Institute. Publication: A transcription factor atlas of directed differentiation. Joung J, Ma S, Tay T, Geiger-Schuller KR, Kirchgatterer PC, Verdine VK, Guo B, Arias-Garcia MA, Allen WE, Singh A, Kuksenko O, Abudayyeh OO, Gootenberg JS, Fu Z, Macrae RK, Buenrostro JD, Regev A, Zhang F. Cell. 2023 Jan 5;186(1):209-229.e26. doi: 10.1016/j.cell.2022.11.026. PubMed 36608654.
Backbone
  Vector backbone: pLX_TRC317
  Backbone manufacturer: Broad Institute Genetic Perturbation Platform
  Backbone size w/o insert (bp): 8264
  Vector type: Mammalian Expression, Lentiviral
  Selectable markers: Puromycin
Growth in bacteria
  Bacterial resistance: Ampicillin, 100 μg/mL
  Growth temperature: 30°C
  Growth strain: NEB Stable
  Copy number: High Copy
Gene/Insert
  Gene/Insert name: PSIP1
  Species: H. sapiens (human)
  Insert size (bp): 1694
  Entrez Gene: PSIP1 (a.k.a. DFS70, LEDGF, PAIP, PSIP2, p52, p75)
  Promoter: EF1a
  Cloning method: Unknown
  Sequencing primers: 5′ GGGTGGAGACTGAAGTTAGGCCAG; 3′ CACATAGCGTAAAAGGAGCAACATAG
Terms and licenses: Academic/Nonprofit Terms; Industry Terms: Not Available to Industry
Depositor comments: NM_033222,NM_001128217,ENST00000380738,ENST00000380733 . The transcription factor ORF portion of this plasmid was synthesized by Genewiz. Please test multiple small colonies in case of plasmid recombination. To make this collection available in a timely manner, a portion of this collection was not fully sequenced by Addgene. If an Addgene verified full plasmid sequence is not available, please contact us prior to placing an order to request the full sequence.
How to cite: TFORF1639 was a gift from Feng Zhang (Addgene plasmid # 144370 ; http://n2t.net/addgene:144370 ; RRID:Addgene_144370)
