[The description below was written by a language model from this plasmid's Addgene catalogue record and pLannotate feature annotations shown in this document.]
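Description:
TFORF1639 is a lentiviral overexpression plasmid built on the pLX_TRC317 backbone and carrying the human PSIP1 open reading frame (also known as LEDGF, DFS70, p52 or p75), a transcriptional coactivator. It belongs to a barcoded transcription factor ORF collection in which each clone carries a unique 24-bp barcode, so that individual factors can be identified by sequencing in pooled screens. The feature table does not annotate the barcode itself. In bacteria the plasmid is maintained through a high-copy ColE1/pUC-type origin and selected with ampicillin via the bla gene. An f1 origin and remnants of lac and T7/T3 promoter elements are also present in the backbone. The depositor notes that the plasmid can recombine.

The viral portion has a third-generation, self-inactivating layout. An RSV promoter drives a truncated HIV-1 5' LTR, followed by the Ψ packaging signal with a gag fragment, the Rev response element and a cPPT/CTS, and the cassette ends in a ΔU3 3' LTR and an SV40 polyadenylation signal. Within the transfer region, an SV40 early promoter/origin segment precedes the puromycin N-acetyltransferase gene, allowing selection of transduced mammalian cells. Downstream, the strong constitutive EF-1α promoter drives the PSIP1 coding sequence, which is annotated at about 1.6 kb within the 1,694-bp insert. A WPRE placed after the ORF enhances transcript stability and expression. Short annotated fragments such as the U6 promoter piece and the small t antigen piece appear to be partial matches rather than functional units. The construct is intended for packaging into lentivirus and stable PSIP1 overexpression, in particular for pooled screens of transcription factors.
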