Features (pLannotate 1.2.2; 31 found; start..end, strand, type, name):
      5..231     +  promoter       RSV promoter: Rous sarcoma virus enhancer/promoter
    232..412     +  LTR            5' LTR (truncated): truncated 5' long terminal repeat (LTR) from HIV-1
    459..584     +  misc_feature   HIV-1 Ψ: packaging signal of human immunodeficiency virus type 1
    568..931     +  CDS            HIV-1 gag (fragment): gag protein from human immunodeficiency virus 1; gag
   1077..1310    +  misc_feature   RRE: The Rev response element (RRE) of HIV-1 allows for Rev-dependent mRNA export from the nucleus to the cytoplasm.
   1687..1713    +  CDS            Rev (fragment): human immunodeficiency virus 1 (HIV-1) Rev protein; rev; enhances nuclear export of unspliced and incompletely spliced viral mRNAs
   1720..1743    +  promoter       SV40 promoter (fragment): SV40 early promoter
   1744..1815    +  promoter       SV40 promoter (fragment): SV40 enhancer and early promoter
   1839..1974    +  rep_origin     SV40 ori: SV40 origin of replication
   2020..2616    +  CDS            PuroR (fragment): puromycin N-acetyltransferase; pac from Streptomyces; confers resistance to puromycin
   2665..2782    +  misc_feature   cPPT/CTS: central polypurine tract and central termination sequence of HIV-1
   2847..2913    +  CDS            small t antigen (fragment): SV40 (simian virus 40) small t antigen
   2920..4098    +  promoter       EF-1α promoter: strong constitutive promoter for human elongation factor EF-1α
   4115..5704    +  CDS            PSIP1 (sequence partly withheld): PSIP1_HUMAN - Also known as DFS70, LEDGF, PSIP2. Experimental evidence at protein level: Swiss-Prot protein existence level 1. Transcriptional coactivator involved in neuroepithelial stem cell differentiation and neurogenesis. Involved in particular in lens epithelial cell gene regulation and stress responses. May play an important role in lens epithelial to fiber cell terminal differentiation. May play a protective role during stress-induced apoptosis. Isoform 2 is a more general and stronger transcriptional coactivator. Isoform 2 may also act as an adapter to coordinate pre- mRNA splicing. C
   5720..5773    +  promoter       U6 promoter (fragment): RNA polymerase III promoter for human U6 snRNA
   5815..6403    +  misc_feature   WPRE: woodchuck hepatitis virus posttranscriptional regulatory element
   6454..6473    +  misc_feature   cPPT/CTS (fragment): central polypurine tract and central termination sequence of HIV-1
   6475..6708    +  LTR            3' LTR (ΔU3): self-inactivating 3' long terminal repeat (LTR) from HIV-1
   6786..6907    +  polyA_signal   SV40 poly(A) signal: SV40 polyadenylation signal
   6947..7082    +  rep_origin     SV40 ori: SV40 origin of replication
   7103..7121    -  promoter       T7 promoter: promoter for bacteriophage T7 RNA polymerase
   7129..7284    +  CDS            lacZα (fragment): LacZα fragment of β-galactosidase; lacZ fragment
   7289..7717    +  rep_origin     f1 ori (sequence partly withheld): f1 bacteriophage origin of replication; arrow indicates direction of (+) strand synthesis
   7770..7874    +  promoter       AmpR promoter: bla
   7875..8735    +  CDS            AmpR: β-lactamase; bla; confers resistance to ampicillin, carbenicillin, and related antibiotics
   8906..9494    +  rep_origin     ori: high-copy-number ColE1/pMB1/pBR322/pUC origin of replication
   9677..9769    +  CDS            lacI (fragment): lac repressor; lacI; The lac repressor binds to the lac operator to inhibit transcription in E. coli. This inhibition can be relieved by adding lactose or isopropyl-β-D-thiogalactopyranoside (IPTG).
   9782..9803    +  protein_bind   CAP binding site: CAP binding activates transcription in the presence of cAMP. E. coli catabolite activator protein
   9818..9848    +  promoter       lac promoter: promoter for the E. coli lac operon
   9856..9872    +  protein_bind   lac operator: The lac repressor binds to the lac operator to inhibit transcription in E. coli. This inhibition can be relieved by adding lactose or isopropyl-β-D-thiogalactopyranoside (IPTG). lac repressor encoded by lacI
   9917..9935    +  promoter       T3 promoter: promoter for bacteriophage T3 RNA polymerase
>Addgene plasmid #144370 | TFORF1639 | addgene full sequence | sequence record 471160 | Addgene NGS Result
TTAATGTAGTCTTATGCAATACTCTTGTAGTCTTGCAACATGGTAACGATGAGTTAGCAACATGCCTTAC
AAGGAGAGAAAAAGCACCGTGCATGCCGATTGGTGGAAGTAAGGTGGTACGATCGTGCCTTATTAGGAAG
GCAACAGACGGGTCTGACATGGATTGGACGAACCACTGAATTGCCGCATTGCAGAGATATTGTATTTAAG
TGCCTAGCTCGATACATAAACGGGTCTCTCTGGTTAGACCAGATCTGAGCCTGGGAGCTCTCTGGCTAAC
TAGGGAACCCACTGCTTAAGCCTCAATAAAGCTTGCCTTGAGTGCTTCAAGTAGTGTGTGCCCGTCTGTT
GTGTGACTCTGGTAACTAGAGATCCCTCAGACCCTTTTAGTCAGTGTGGAAAATCTCTAGCAGTGGCGCC
CGAACAGGGACTTGAAAGCGAAAGGGAAACCAGAGGAGCTCTCTCGACGCAGGACTCGGCTTGCTGAAGC
GCGCACGGCAAGAGGCGAGGGGCGGCGACTGGTGAGTACGCCAAAAATTTTGACTAGCGGAGGCTAGAAG
GAGAGAGATGGGTGCGAGAGCGTCAGTATTAAGCGGGGGAGAATTAGATCGCGATGGGAAAAAATTCGGT
TAAGGCCAGGGGGAAAGAAAAAATATAAATTAAAACATATAGTATGGGCAAGCAGGGAGCTAGAACGATT
CGCAGTTAATCCTGGCCTGTTAGAAACATCAGAAGGCTGTAGACAAATACTGGGACAGCTACAACCATCC
CTTCAGACAGGATCAGAAGAACTTAGATCATTATATAATACAGTAGCAACCCTCTATTGTGTGCATCAAA
GGATAGAGATAAAAGACACCAAGGAAGCTTTAGACAAGATAGAGGAAGAGCAAAACAAAAGTAAGACCAC
CGCACAGCAAGCGGCCGCTGATCTTCAGACCTGGAGGAGGAGATATGAGGGACAATTGGAGAAGTGAATT
ATATAAATATAAAGTAGTAAAAATTGAACCATTAGGAGTAGCACCCACCAAGGCAAAGAGAAGAGTGGTG
CAGAGAGAAAAAAGAGCAGTGGGAATAGGAGCTTTGTTCCTTGGGTTCTTGGGAGCAGCAGGAAGCACTA
TGGGCGCAGCGTCAATGACGCTGACGGTACAGGCCAGACAATTATTGTCTGGTATAGTGCAGCAGCAGAA
CAATTTGCTGAGGGCTATTGAGGCGCAACAGCATCTGTTGCAACTCACAGTCTGGGGCATCAAGCAGCTC
CAGGCAAGAATCCTGGCTGTGGAAAGATACCTAAAGGATCAACAGCTCCTGGGGATTTGGGGTTGCTCTG
GAAAACTCATTTGCACCACTGCTGTGCCTTGGAATGCTAGTTGGAGTAATAAATCTCTGGAACAGATTTG
GAATCACACGACCTGGATGGAGTGGGACAGAGAAATTAACAATTACACAAGCTTAATACACTCCTTAATT
GAAGAATCGCAAAACCAGCAAGAAAAGAATGAACAAGAATTATTGGAATTAGATAAATGGGCAAGTTTGT
GGAATTGGTTTAACATAACAAATTGGCTGTGGTATATAAAATTATTCATAATGATAGTAGGAGGCTTGGT
AGGTTTAAGAATAGTTTTTGCTGTACTTTCTATAGTGAATAGAGTTAGGCAGGGATATTCACCATTATCG
TTTCAGACCCACCTCCCAACCCCGAGGGGACCCATGCATTGCATCTCAATTAGTCAGCAACCAGGTGTGG
AAAGTCCCCAGGCTCCCCAGCAGGCAGAAGTATGCAAAGCATGCGTCTCAATTAGTCAGCAACCATAGTC
CCGCCCCTAACTCCGCCCATCCCGCCCCTAACTCCGCCCAGTTCCGCCCATTCTCCGCCCCATGGCTGAC
TAATTTTTTTTATTTATGCAGAGGCCGAGGCCGCCTCGGCCTCTGAGCTATTCCAGAAGTAGTGAGGAGG
CTTTTTTGGAGGCCTAGGCTTTTGCAAAAAGCTTTCTAGAGGTACCACCGGAGCTTACCATGACCGAGTA
CAAGCCCACGGTGCGCCTCGCCACCCGCGACGACGTCCCCAGGGCCGTACGCACCCTCGCCGCCGCGTTC
GCCGACTACCCCGCCACGCGCCACACCGTCGATCCGGACCGCCACATCGAGCGGGTCACCGAGCTGCAAG
AACTCTTCCTCACGCGCGTCGGGCTCGACATCGGCAAGGTGTGGGTCGCGGACGACGGCGCCGCCGTGGC
GGTCTGGACCACGCCGGAGAGCGTCGAAGCGGGGGCGGTGTTCGCCGAGATCGGCCCGCGCATGGCCGAG
TTGAGCGGTTCCCGGCTGGCCGCGCAGCAACAGATGGAAGGCCTCCTGGCGCCGCACCGGCCCAAGGAGC
CCGCGTGGTTCCTGGCCACCGTCGGCGTCTCGCCCGACCACCAGGGCAAGGGTCTGGGCAGCGCCGTCGT
GCTCCCCGGAGTGGAGGCGGCCGAGCGCGCCGGGGTGCCCGCCTTCCTGGAGACCTCCGCGCCCCGCAAC
CTCCCCTTCTACGAGCGGCTCGGCTTCACCGTCACCGCCGACGTCGAGGTGCCCGAAGGACCGCGCACCT
GGTGCATGACCCGCAAGCCCGGTGCCAGTTAACGAATTCTAGATCTTGAGACAAATGGCAGTATTCATCC
ACAATTTTAAAAGAAAAGGGGGGATTGGGGGGTACAGTGCAGGGGAAAGAATAGTAGACATAATAGCAAC
AGACATACAAACTAAAGAATTACAAAAACAAATTACAAAAATTCAAAATTTTCGGGTTTATTACAGGGAC
AGCAGAGATCCACTTTGGCGCCGGCTCGAGGCCTGCAGGTGCAAAGATGGATAAAGTTTTAAACAGAGAG
GAATCTTTGCAGCTAATGGACCTTCTAGGTCTTGAAAGGAGTGGGAATTGGCTCCGGTGCCCGTCAGTGG
GCAGAGCGCACATCGCCCACAGTCCCCGAGAAGTTGGGGGGAGGGGTCGGCAATTGAACCGGTGCCTAGA
GAAGGTGGCGCGGGGTAAACTGGGAAAGTGATGTCGTGTACTGGCTCCGCCTTTTTCCCGAGGGTGGGGG
AGAACCGTATATAAGTGCAGTAGTCGCCGTGAACGTTCTTTTTCGCAACGGGTTTGCCGCCAGAACACAG
GTAAGTGCCGTGTGTGGTTCCCGCGGGCCTGGCCTCTTTACGGGTTATGGCCCTTGCGTGCCTTGAATTA
CTTCCACCTGGCTGCAGTACGTGATTCTTGATCCCGAGCTTCGGGTTGGAAGTGGGTGGGAGAGTTCGAG
GCCTTGCGCTTAAGGAGCCCCTTCGCCTCGTGCTTGAGTTGAGGCCTGGCCTGGGCGCTGGGGCCGCCGC
GTGCGAATCTGGTGGCACCTTCGCGCCTGTCTCGCTGCTTTCGATAAGTCTCTAGCCATTTAAAATTTTT
GATGACCTGCTGCGACGCTTTTTTTCTGGCAAGATAGTCTTGTAAATGCGGGCCAAGATCTGCACACTGG
TATTTCGGTTTTTGGGGCCGCGGGCGGCGACGGGGCCCGTGCGTCCCAGCGCACATGTTCGGCGAGGCGG
GGCCTGCGAGCGCGGCCACCGAGAATCGGACGGGGGTAGTCTCAAGCTGGCCGGCCTGCTCTGGTGCCTG
GCCTCGCGCCGCCGTGTATCGCCCCGCCCTGGGCGGCAAGGCTGGCCCGGTCGGCACCAGTTGCGTGAGC
GGAAAGATGGCCGCTTCCCGGCCCTGCTGCAGGGAGCTCAAAATGGAGGACGCGGCGCTCGGGAGAGCGG
GCGGGTGAGTCACCCACACAAAGGAAAAGGGCCTTTCCGTCCTCAGCCGTCGCTTCATGTGACTCCACGG
AGTACCGGGCGCCGTCCAGGCACCTCGATTAGTTCTCGAGCTTTTGGAGTACGTCGTCTTTAGGTTGGGG
GGAGGGGTTTTATGCGATGGAGTTTCCCCACACTGAGTGGGTGGAGACTGAAGTTAGGCCAGCTTGGCAC
TTGATGTAATTCTCCTTGGAATTTGCCCTTTTTGAGTTTGGATCTTGGTTCATTCTCAAGCCTCAGACAG
TGGTTCAAAGTTTTTTTCTTCCATTTCAGGTGTCGTGAGGCTAGCACCGCCACCATGACTCGC
[261 nt withheld, positions 4124-4384]
AAATTTTCAAGTCAACAGGCAGCAACTAAACAATCAAATGCATCATCTGATGTTGAAGTTGAAGAAAAGG
AAACTAGTGTTTCAAAGGAAGATACCGACCATGAAGAAAAAGCCAGCAATGAGGATGTGACTAAAGCAGT
TGACATAACTACTCCAAAAGCTGCCAGAAGGGGGAGAAAGAGAAAGGCAGAAAAACAAGTAGAAACTGAG
GAGGCAGGAGTAGTGACAACAGCAACAGCATCCGTTAATCTAAAAGTGAGTCCTAAAAGAGGACGACCTG
CAGCTACAGAAGTCAAGATTCCAAAACCAAGAGGCAGACCCAAAATGGTAAAACAGCCCTGTCCTTCAGA
GAGTGACATCATTACTGAAGAGGACAAAAGTAAGAAAAAGGGGCAAGAGGAAAAACAACCTAAAAAGCAG
CCTAAGAAGGATGAAGAGGGCCAGAAGGAAGAAGATAAGCCAAGAAAAGAGCCGGATAAAAAAGAGGGGA
AGAAAGAAGTTGAATCAAAAAGGAAAAATTTAGCTAAAACAGGGGTTACTTCAACCTCCGATTCTGAAGA
AGAAGGAGATGATCAAGAAGGTGAAAAGAAGAGAAAAGGTGGGAGGAACTTTCAGACTGCTCACAGAAGG
AATATGCTGAAAGGCCAACATGAGAAAGAAGCAGCAGATCGAAAACGCAAGCAAGAGGAACAAATGGAAA
CTGAGCAGCAGAATAAAGATGAAGGAAAGAAGCCAGAAGTTAAGAAAGTGGAGAAGAAGCGA
[255 nt withheld, positions 5147-5401]
GGTGAAGGAGATTCCGTGATCACCCAAGTGCTGAATAAATCTCTTGCTGAACAAAGACAGCATGAGGAAG
CGAATAAAACCAAAGATCAAGGGAAGAAAGGGCCAAACAAAAAGCTAGAGAAGGAACAAACAGGGTCAAA
GACTCTAAATGGAGGATCTGATGCTCAAGATGGTAATCAGCCACAACATAACGGGGAGAGCAATGAAGAC
AGCAAAGACAACCATGAAGCCAGCACGAAGAAAAAGCCATCCAGTGAAGAGAGAGAGACTGAAATATCTC
TGAAGGATTCTACACTAGATAACTAGTAATGAACTAGTCCGTAACTTGAAAGTATTTCGATTTCTTGGCT
TTATATATCTTGTGGAAAGGACGATTATAGTACACTCGCAAGCATGTAACGCGTTAAGTCGACAATCAAC
CTCTGGATTACAAAATTTGTGAAAGATTGACTGGTATTCTTAACTATGTTGCTCCTTTTACGCTATGTGG
ATACGCTGCTTTAATGCCTTTGTATCATGCTATTGCTTCCCGTATGGCTTTCATTTTCTCCTCCTTGTAT
AAATCCTGGTTGCTGTCTCTTTATGAGGAGTTGTGGCCCGTTGTCAGGCAACGTGGCGTGGTGTGCACTG
TGTTTGCTGACGCAACCCCCACTGGTTGGGGCATTGCCACCACCTGTCAGCTCCTTTCCGGGACTTTCGC
TTTCCCCCTCCCTATTGCCACGGCGGAACTCATCGCCGCCTGCCTTGCCCGCTGCTGGACAGGGGCTCGG
CTGTTGGGCACTGACAATTCCGTGGTGTTGTCGGGGAAATCATCGTCCTTTCCTTGGCTGCTCGCCTGTG
TTGCCACCTGGATTCTGCGCGGGACGTCCTTCTGCTACGTCCCTTCGGCCCTCAATCCAGCGGACCTTCC
TTCCCGCGGCCTGCTGCCGGCTCTGCGGCCTCTTCCGCGTCTTCGCCTTCGCCCTCAGACGAGTCGGATC
TCCCTTTGGGCCGCCTCCCCGCGTCGACTTTAAGACCAATGACTTACAAGGCAGCTGTAGATCTTAGCCA
CTTTTTAAAAGAAAAGGGGGGACTGGAAGGGCTAATTCACTCCCAACGAAGACAAGATCTGCTTTTTGCT
TGTACTGGGTCTCTCTGGTTAGACCAGATCTGAGCCTGGGAGCTCTCTGGCTAACTAGGGAACCCACTGC
TTAAGCCTCAATAAAGCTTGCCTTGAGTGCTTCAAGTAGTGTGTGCCCGTCTGTTGTGTGACTCTGGTAA
CTAGAGATCCCTCAGACCCTTTTAGTCAGTGTGGAAAATCTCTAGCAGTACGTATAGTAGTTCATGTCAT
CTTATTATTCAGTATTTATAACTTGCAAAGAAATGAATATCAGAGAGTGAGAGGAACTTGTTTATTGCAG
CTTATAATGGTTACAAATAAAGCAATAGCATCACAAATTTCACAAATAAAGCATTTTTTTCACTGCATTC
TAGTTGTGGTTTGTCCAAACTCATCAATGTATCTTATCATGTCTGGCTCTAGCTATCCCGCCCCTAACTC
CGCCCATCCCGCCCCTAACTCCGCCCAGTTCCGCCCATTCTCCGCCCCATGGCTGACTAATTTTTTTTAT
TTATGCAGAGGCCGAGGCCGCCTCGGCCTCTGAGCTATTCCAGAAGTAGTGAGGAGGCTTTTTTGGAGGC
CTAGGGACGTACCCAATTCGCCCTATAGTGAGTCGTATTACGCGCGCTCACTGGCCGTCGTTTTACAACG
TCGTGACTGGGAAAACCCTGGCGTTACCCAACTTAATCGCCTTGCAGCACATCCCCCTTTCGCCAGCTGG
CGTAATAGCGAAGAGGCCCGCACCGATCGCCCTTCCCAACAGTTGCGCAGCCTGAATGGCGAATGGG
[124 nt withheld, positions 7289-7412]
C
[91 nt withheld, positions 7414-7504]
A
[49 nt withheld, positions 7506-7554]
CCTTTGACGTTGGAGTCCACGTTCTTT
[37 nt withheld, positions 7582-7618]
ACCCTATCTCGGTCTATTCTTTTGATTTATAAGGGATTTTGCCGATTTCGGCCTATTGGTTAAAAAATGA
GCTGATTTAACAAAAATTTAACGCGAATTTTAACAAAATATTAACGCTTACAATTTAGGTGGCACTTTTC
GGGGAAATGTGCGCGGAACCCCTATTTGTTTATTTTTCTAAATACATTCAAATATGTATCCGCTCATGAG
ACAATAACCCTGATAAATGCTTCAATAATATTGAAAAAGGAAGAGTATGAGTATTCAACATTTCCGTGTC
GCCCTTATTCCCTTTTTTGCGGCATTTTGCCTTCCTGTTTTTGCTCACCCAGAAACGCTGGTGAAAGTAA
AAGATGCTGAAGATCAGTTGGGTGCACGAGTGGGTTACATCGAACTGGATCTCAACAGCGGTAAGATCCT
TGAGAGTTTTCGCCCCGAAGAACGTTTTCCAATGATGAGCACTTTTAAAGTTCTGCTATGTGGCGCGGTA
TTATCCCGTATTGACGCCGGGCAAGAGCAACTCGGTCGCCGCATACACTATTCTCAGAATGACTTGGTTG
AGTACTCACCAGTCACAGAAAAGCATCTTACGGATGGCATGACAGTAAGAGAATTATGCAGTGCTGCCAT
AACCATGAGTGATAACACTGCGGCCAACTTACTTCTGACAACGATCGGAGGACCGAAGGAGCTAACCGCT
TTTTTGCACAACATGGGGGATCATGTAACTCGCCTTGATCGTTGGGAACCGGAGCTGAATGAAGCCATAC
CAAACGACGAGCGTGACACCACGATGCCTGTAGCAATGGCAACAACGTTGCGCAAACTATTAACTGGCGA
ACTACTTACTCTAGCTTCCCGGCAACAATTAATAGACTGGATGGAGGCGGATAAAGTTGCAGGACCACTT
CTGCGCTCGGCCCTTCCGGCTGGCTGGTTTATTGCTGATAAATCTGGAGCCGGTGAGCGTGGGTCTCGCG
GTATCATTGCAGCACTGGGGCCAGATGGTAAGCCCTCCCGTATCGTAGTTATCTACACGACGGGGAGTCA
GGCAACTATGGATGAACGAAATAGACAGATCGCTGAGATAGGTGCCTCACTGATTAAGCATTGGTAACTG
TCAGACCAAGTTTACTCATATATACTTTAGATTGATTTAAAACTTCATTTTTAATTTAAAAGGATCTAGG
TGAAGATCCTTTTTGATAATCTCATGACCAAAATCCCTTAACGTGAGTTTTCGTTCCACTGAGCGTCAGA
CCCCGTAGAAAAGATCAAAGGATCTTCTTGAGATCCTTTTTTTCTGCGCGTAATCTGCTGCTTGCAAACA
AAAAAACCACCGCTACCAGCGGTGGTTTGTTTGCCGGATCAAGAGCTACCAACTCTTTTTCCGAAGGTAA
CTGGCTTCAGCAGAGCGCAGATACCAAATACTGTTCTTCTAGTGTAGCCGTAGTTAGGCCACCACTTCAA
GAACTCTGTAGCACCGCCTACATACCTCGCTCTGCTAATCCTGTTACCAGTGGCTGCTGCCAGTGGCGAT
AAGTCGTGTCTTACCGGGTTGGACTCAAGACGATAGTTACCGGATAAGGCGCAGCGGTCGGGCTGAACGG
GGGGTTCGTGCACACAGCCCAGCTTGGAGCGAACGACCTACACCGAACTGAGATACCTACAGCGTGAGCT
ATGAGAAAGCGCCACGCTTCCCGAAGGGAGAAAGGCGGACAGGTATCCGGTAAGCGGCAGGGTCGGAACA
GGAGAGCGCACGAGGGAGCTTCCAGGGGGAAACGCCTGGTATCTTTATAGTCCTGTCGGGTTTCGCCACC
TCTGACTTGAGCGTCGATTTTTGTGATGCTCGTCAGGGGGGCGGAGCCTATGGAAAAACGCCAGCAACGC
GGCCTTTTTACGGTTCCTGGCCTTTTGCTGGCCTTTTGCTCACATGTTCTTTCCTGCGTTATCCCCTGAT
TCTGTGGATAACCGTATTACCGCCTTTGAGTGAGCTGATACCGCTCGCCGCAGCCGAACGACCGAGCGCA
GCGAGTCAGTGAGCGAGGAAGCGGAAGAGCGCCCAATACGCAAACCGCCTCTCCCCGCGCGTTGGCCGAT
TCATTAATGCAGCTGGCACGACAGGTTTCCCGACTGGAAAGCGGGCAGTGAGCGCAACGCAATTAATGTG
AGTTAGCTCACTCATTAGGCACCCCAGGCTTTACACTTTATGCTTCCGGCTCGTATGTTGTGTGGAATTG
TGAGCGGATAACAATTTCACACAGGAAACAGCTATGACCATGATTACGCCAAGCGCGCAATTAACCCTCA
CTAAAGGGAACAAAAGCTGGAGCTGCAAGC
