>Addgene plasmid #144370 | TFORF1639 | depositor partial sequence | sequence record 285225 | Insert
ACCGCCACCATGACTCGC
[261 nt withheld, positions 19-279]
AAATTTTCAAGTCAACAGGCAGCAACTAAACAATCAAATGCATCATCTGATGTTGAAGTTGAAGAAAAGG
AAACTAGTGTTTCAAAGGAAGATACCGACCATGAAGAAAAAGCCAGCAATGAGGATGTGACTAAAGCAGT
TGACATAACTACTCCAAAAGCTGCCAGAAGGGGGAGAAAGAGAAAGGCAGAAAAACAAGTAGAAACTGAG
GAGGCAGGAGTAGTGACAACAGCAACAGCATCCGTTAATCTAAAAGTGAGTCCTAAAAGAGGACGACCTG
CAGCTACAGAAGTCAAGATTCCAAAACCAAGAGGCAGACCCAAAATGGTAAAACAGCCCTGTCCTTCAGA
GAGTGACATCATTACTGAAGAGGACAAAAGTAAGAAAAAGGGGCAAGAGGAAAAACAACCTAAAAAGCAG
CCTAAGAAGGATGAAGAGGGCCAGAAGGAAGAAGATAAGCCAAGAAAAGAGCCGGATAAAAAAGAGGGGA
AGAAAGAAGTTGAATCAAAAAGGAAAAATTTAGCTAAAACAGGGGTTACTTCAACCTCCGATTCTGAAGA
AGAAGGAGATGATCAAGAAGGTGAAAAGAAGAGAAAAGGTGGGAGGAACTTTCAGACTGCTCACAGAAGG
AATATGCTGAAAGGCCAACATGAGAAAGAAGCAGCAGATCGAAAACGCAAGCAAGAGGAACAAATGGAAA
CTGAGCAGCAGAATAAAGATGAAGGAAAGAAGCCAGAAGTTAAGAAAGTGGAGAAGAAGCGA
[255 nt withheld, positions 1042-1296]
GGTGAAGGAGATTCCGTGATCACCCAAGTGCTGAATAAATCTCTTGCTGAACAAAGACAGCATGAGGAAG
CGAATAAAACCAAAGATCAAGGGAAGAAAGGGCCAAACAAAAAGCTAGAGAAGGAACAAACAGGGTCAAA
GACTCTAAATGGAGGATCTGATGCTCAAGATGGTAATCAGCCACAACATAACGGGGAGAGCAATGAAGAC
AGCAAAGACAACCATGAAGCCAGCACGAAGAAAAAGCCATCCAGTGAAGAGAGAGAGACTGAAATATCTC
TGAAGGATTCTACACTAGATAACTAGTAATGAACTAGTCCGTAACTTGAAAGTATTTCGATTTCTTGGCT
TTATATATCTTGTGGAAAGGACGATTATAGTACACTCGCAAGCATGTA
