>Addgene plasmid #144370 | TFORF1639 | depositor partial sequence | sequence record 285226 | Barcode
TTATAGTACACTCGCAAGCATGTA
